Addgene plasmid #88884: pAPM sh1 DNMT1
Purpose: Lentiviral vector expressing shRNA against murine DNMT1
Depositing lab: Silvia Monticelli. Depositing organization: Institute for Research in Biomedicine, Switzerland. Publication: Dnmt3a restrains mast cell inflammatory responses. Leoni C, Montagner S, Rinaldi A, Bertoni F, Polletti S, Balestrieri C, Monticelli S. Proc Natl Acad Sci U S A. 2017 Feb 6. pii: 201616420. doi: 10.1073/pnas.1616420114. PubMed 28167789.
Backbone
  Vector backbone: pAPM
  Backbone size w/o insert (bp): 7505
  Total vector size (bp): 7616
  Vector type: Mammalian Expression, Lentiviral
  Selectable markers: Puromycin
Growth in bacteria
  Bacterial resistance: Ampicillin, 100 μg/mL
  Growth temperature: 37°C
  Growth strain: NEB Stable
  Copy number: High Copy
Gene/Insert
  Gene/Insert name: shRNA no.1 DNMT1
  gRNA/shRNA sequence: AAGGCTCGAGAAGGTATATTGCTGTTGACAGTGAGCGCACAAACGCTCTCATCGACAAGT GAGTGTGTGAGGGAGAAAACTTGTCGATGAGAGCGTTTGTATGCCTACTGCCTCGGAATT CAAGGGGCT
  Species: M. musculus (mouse)
  Promoter: SFFV (spleen focus forming virus)
  Cloning method: Restriction Enzyme; 5′ cloning site EcoRI (not destroyed); 3′ cloning site XhoI (not destroyed)
  Sequencing primers: 5′ GGTTTATTACAGGGACAGCAGAG; 3′ CCACCGGTATCGATACGCGTC
Terms and licenses: Academic/Nonprofit Terms; Industry Terms: Not Available to Industry
How to cite: pAPM sh1 DNMT1 was a gift from Silvia Monticelli (Addgene plasmid # 88884 ; http://n2t.net/addgene:88884 ; RRID:Addgene_88884)
