[The description below was written by a language model from this plasmid's Addgene catalogue record and pLannotate feature annotations shown in this document.]
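Description:
pAPM sh1 DNMT1 is an HIV-1-derived lentiviral transfer vector, about 7.6 kb, built on the pAPM backbone to knock down murine DNMT1 by RNA interference. In bacteria it is maintained through a high-copy ColE1/pUC-type origin and selected with ampicillin via the β-lactamase gene. A recombination-tolerant growth strain is recorded, as is usual for plasmids carrying repeated LTR sequences.

The viral genome lies on the reverse strand of the annotated sequence. A CMV enhancer/promoter sits directly upstream of a truncated 5' LTR, an arrangement that normally drives genomic RNA production in packaging cells without Tat. This is followed by the Ψ packaging signal with a partial gag fragment, the Rev response element for nuclear export of the unspliced RNA, and the cPPT/CTS, which aids nuclear import of the reverse-transcribed genome. The internal cassette uses the SFFV LTR promoter to produce a single Pol II transcript that encodes puromycin N-acetyltransferase and, downstream, the shRNA placed between human miR-30a 5' and 3' flanking sequences. The hairpin, cloned between EcoRI and XhoI sites, is therefore processed like a primary microRNA, and puromycin resistance is physically linked to hairpin expression. A WPRE follows to raise transcript levels, then a nef fragment and a second truncated LTR that serves as the 3' end of the genome. An SV40 enhancer/early promoter is also annotated in the backbone.

The vector is used to make lentiviral particles that stably transduce mouse cells, with puromycin selecting the transduced population for DNMT1 depletion. It was deposited with work on DNA methyltransferases in mast cell inflammatory responses, and its name marks it as the first DNMT1 hairpin of a set.
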