Features (pLannotate 1.2.2; 20 found; start..end, strand, type, name):
    363..415     +  misc_feature   bom (fragment): basis of mobility region from pBR322
    474..578     +  promoter       AmpR promoter: bla
    579..1439    +  CDS            AmpR: β-lactamase; bla; confers resistance to ampicillin, carbenicillin, and related antibiotics
   1610..2198    +  rep_origin     ori: high-copy-number ColE1/pMB1/pBR322/pUC origin of replication
   2269..2449    -  LTR            5' LTR (truncated): truncated 5' long terminal repeat (LTR) from HIV-1
   2456..2956    -  CDS            nef (fragment): NEF_HV1LA - Experimental evidence at protein level: Swiss-Prot protein existence level 1. Extracellular Nef protein targets CD4(+) T-lymphocytes for apoptosis by interacting with CXCR4 surface receptors. From Human immunodeficiency virus type 1 group M subtype B (isolate Lai) (HIV-1).
   2967..3555    -  misc_feature   WPRE: woodchuck hepatitis virus posttranscriptional regulatory element
   3633..3745    -  ncRNA          3' miR-30a: sequence downstream of the 71-nt precursor of the human miR-30a microRNA (Zeng et al., 2002) miRNA
   3858..3951    -  ncRNA          5' miR-30a: sequence upstream of the 71-nt precursor of the human miR-30a microRNA (Zeng et al., 2002) miRNA
   4001..4600    -  CDS            PuroR: puromycin N-acetyltransferase; pac from Streptomyces alboniger; confers resistance to puromycin
   4615..5022    -  promoter       SFFV promoter: spleen focus-forming virus long terminal repeat (LTR) promoter
   5159..5276    -  misc_feature   cPPT/CTS: central polypurine tract and central termination sequence of HIV-1
   5326..5426    -  CDS            Rev (fragment): human immunodeficiency virus 1 (HIV-1) Rev protein; rev; enhances nuclear export of unspliced and incompletely spliced viral mRNAs
   5803..6036    -  misc_feature   RRE: The Rev response element (RRE) of HIV-1 allows for Rev-dependent mRNA export from the nucleus to the cytoplasm.
   6211..6549    -  CDS            HIV-1 gag (fragment): gag protein from human immunodeficiency virus 1; gag
   6533..6658    -  misc_feature   HIV-1 Ψ: packaging signal of human immunodeficiency virus type 1
   6705..6885    -  LTR            5' LTR (truncated): truncated 5' long terminal repeat (LTR) from HIV-1
   6903..7102    -  promoter       CMV promoter: human cytomegalovirus (CMV) immediate early promoter
   7103..7482    -  enhancer       CMV enhancer: human cytomegalovirus immediate early enhancer
   7494..201     -  promoter       SV40 promoter (across the origin): SV40 enhancer and early promoter
>Addgene plasmid #88884 | pAPM sh1 DNMT1 | addgene full sequence | sequence record 177198 | Addgene NGS Result
GGGCGGAGTTAGGGGCGGGATGGGCGGAGTTAGGGGCGGGACTATGGTTGCTGACTAATTGAGATGCATG
CTTTGCATACTTCTGCCTGCTGGGGAGCCTGGGGACTTTCCACACCTGGTTGCTGACTAATTGAGATGCA
TGCTTTGCATACTTCTGCCTGCTGGGGAGCCTGGGGACTTTCCACACCCTAACTGACACACATTCCACAG
CGCGTATATCTGGCCCGTACATCGCGAAGCAGCGCAAAACGCCTAACCCTAAGCAGATTCTTCATGCAAT
TGTCGGTCAAGCCTTGCCTTGTTGTAGCTTAAATTTTGCTCGCGCACTACTCAGCGACCTCCAACACACA
AGCAGGGAGCAGATACTGGCTTAACTATGCGGCATCAGAGCAGATTGTACTGAGAGTGCACCATAGGGGA
TCGGGAGATCTCCCGATCCGTCGACGTCAGGTGGCACTTTTCGGGGAAATGTGCGCGGAACCCCTATTTG
TTTATTTTTCTAAATACATTCAAATATGTATCCGCTCATGAGACAATAACCCTGATAAATGCTTCAATAA
TATTGAAAAAGGAAGAGTATGAGTATTCAACATTTCCGTGTCGCCCTTATTCCCTTTTTTGCGGCATTTT
GCCTTCCTGTTTTTGCTCACCCAGAAACGCTGGTGAAAGTAAAAGATGCTGAAGATCAGTTGGGTGCACG
AGTGGGTTACATCGAACTGGATCTCAACAGCGGTAAGATCCTTGAGAGTTTTCGCCCCGAAGAACGTTTT
CCAATGATGAGCACTTTTAAAGTTCTGCTATGTGGCGCGGTATTATCCCGTATTGACGCCGGGCAAGAGC
AACTCGGTCGCCGCATACACTATTCTCAGAATGACTTGGTTGAGTACTCACCAGTCACAGAAAAGCATCT
TACGGATGGCATGACAGTAAGAGAATTATGCAGTGCTGCCATAACCATGAGTGATAACACTGCGGCCAAC
TTACTTCTGACAACGATCGGAGGACCGAAGGAGCTAACCGCTTTTTTGCACAACATGGGGGATCATGTAA
CTCGCCTTGATCGTTGGGAACCGGAGCTGAATGAAGCCATACCAAACGACGAGCGTGACACCACGATGCC
TGTAGCAATGGCAACAACGTTGCGCAAACTATTAACTGGCGAACTACTTACTCTAGCTTCCCGGCAACAA
TTAATAGACTGGATGGAGGCGGATAAAGTTGCAGGACCACTTCTGCGCTCGGCCCTTCCGGCTGGCTGGT
TTATTGCTGATAAATCTGGAGCCGGTGAGCGTGGGTCTCGCGGTATCATTGCAGCACTGGGGCCAGATGG
TAAGCCCTCCCGTATCGTAGTTATCTACACGACGGGGAGTCAGGCAACTATGGATGAACGAAATAGACAG
ATCGCTGAGATAGGTGCCTCACTGATTAAGCATTGGTAACTGTCAGACCAAGTTTACTCATATATACTTT
AGATTGATTTAAAACTTCATTTTTAATTTAAAAGGATCTAGGTGAAGATCCTTTTTGATAATCTCATGAC
CAAAATCCCTTAACGTGAGTTTTCGTTCCACTGAGCGTCAGACCCCGTAGAAAAGATCAAAGGATCTTCT
TGAGATCCTTTTTTTCTGCGCGTAATCTGCTGCTTGCAAACAAAAAAACCACCGCTACCAGCGGTGGTTT
GTTTGCCGGATCAAGAGCTACCAACTCTTTTTCCGAAGGTAACTGGCTTCAGCAGAGCGCAGATACCAAA
TACTGTTCTTCTAGTGTAGCCGTAGTTAGGCCACCACTTCAAGAACTCTGTAGCACCGCCTACATACCTC
GCTCTGCTAATCCTGTTACCAGTGGCTGCTGCCAGTGGCGATAAGTCGTGTCTTACCGGGTTGGACTCAA
GACGATAGTTACCGGATAAGGCGCAGCGGTCGGGCTGAACGGGGGGTTCGTGCACACAGCCCAGCTTGGA
GCGAACGACCTACACCGAACTGAGATACCTACAGCGTGAGCTATGAGAAAGCGCCACGCTTCCCGAAGGG
AGAAAGGCGGACAGGTATCCGGTAAGCGGCAGGGTCGGAACAGGAGAGCGCACGAGGGAGCTTCCAGGGG
GAAACGCCTGGTATCTTTATAGTCCTGTCGGGTTTCGCCACCTCTGACTTGAGCGTCGATTTTTGTGATG
CTCGTCAGGGGGGCGGAGCCTATGGAAAAACGCCAGCAACGCGGCCTTTTTACGGTTCCTGGCCTTTTGC
TGGCCTTTTGCTCACATGAAACGGGCCCTGCTAGAGATTTTCCACACTGACTAAAAGGGTCTGAGGGATC
TCTAGTTACCAGAGTCACACAACAGACGGGCACACACTACTTGAAGCACTCAAGGCAAGCTTTATTGAGG
CTTAAGCAGTGGGTTCCCTAGTTAGCCAGAGAGCTCCCAGGCTCAGATCTGGTCTAACCAGAGAGACCCA
GTACAGTCCGGATGCAGCTCTCGGGCCATGTGATGAAATGCTAGGCGGCTGTCAAACCTCCACTCTAATA
CTTCTCTCTCCGGGTCATCCATCCCATGCAGGCTCACAGGGTGTAACAAGCGGGTGTTCTCTCCTTCATT
GGCTTCTTCTACCTTCTCTTGCTCAACTGGTACTAGCTTGTAGCACCATCCAAAGGTCAGTGGATATCTG
ATCCCTGGCCCTGGTGTGTAGTTCTGCCAATCAGGGAAGTAGCCTTGTGTGTGGTAGATCCACAGATCAA
GGATATCTTGTCTTCGTTGGGAGTGAATTAGCCCTTCCAGTCCCCCCTTTTCTTTTAAAAAGTGGCTAAG
ATCTACAGCTGCCTTGTAAGTCATTGGTCTTAAAGGTACCTGAGGTGTGACTGGAAAACCCACCTCCTCC
TCCTCTTGTGCTTCTAGCCAGGCACAATCAGCATTGGTAGCTGCTGTATTGCTACTTGTGATTGCTCCAT
GTTTTTCTAGGTCTCGACGCGATTAAGCGGGGAGGCGGCCCAAAGGGAGATCCGACTCGTCTGAGGGCGA
AGGCGAAGACGCGGAAGAGGCCGCAGAGCCGGCAGCAGGCCGCGGGAAGGAAGGTCCGCTGGATTGAGGG
CCGAAGGGACGTAGCAGAAGGACGTCCCGCGCAGAATCCAGGTGGCAACACAGGCGAGCAGCCATGGAAA
GGACGTCAGCTTCCCCGACAACACCACGGAATTGTCAGTGCCCAACAGCCGAGCCCCTGTCCAGCAGCGG
GCAAGGCAGGCGGCGATGAGTTCCGCCGTGGCAATAGGGAGGGGGAAAGCGAAAGTCCCGGAAAGGAGCT
GACAGGTGGTGGCAATGCCCCAACCAGTGGGGGTTGCGTCAGCAAACACAGTGCACACCACGCCACGTTG
CCTGACAACGGGCCACAACTCCTCATAAAGAGACAGCAACCAGGATTTATACAAGGAGGAGAAAATGAAA
GCCATACGGGAAGCAATAGCATGATACAAAGGCATTAAAGCAGCGTATCCACATAGCGTAAAAGGAGCAA
CATAGTTAAGAATACCAGTCAATCTTTCACAAATTTTGTAATCCAGAGGTTGATTAGCGATCGCGGCCCC
AGGGGCCACCGGTATCGATACGCGTCGCCGCGTGTTTAAACGCATTAGTCTTCCAATTGAAAAAAGTGAT
TTAATTTATACCATTTTAATTCAGCTTTGTAAAAATGTATCAAAGAGATAGCAAGGTATTCAGTTTTAGT
AAACAAGATAATTGCTCCTAAAGTAGCCCCTTGAATTCCGAGGCAGTAGGCATACAAACGCTCTCATCGA
CAAGTTTTCTCCCTCACACACTCACTTGTCGATGAGAGCGTTTGTGCGCTCACTGTCAACAGCAATATAC
CTTCTCGAGCCTTCTGTTGGGTTAACCTGAAGAAGTAATCCCAGCAAGTGTTTCCAAGATGTGCAGGCAA
CGATTCTGTAAAGTACTGAAGCCTCATTCAACATAGTATATGTGCTGCCGAAGCGAGCACTTAACAAGGC
TTGCGGCCGCTCAGGCACCGGGCTTGCGGGTCATGCACCAGGTGCGCGGTCCTTCGGGCACCTCGACGTC
GGCGGTGACGGTGAAGCCGAGCCGCTCGTAGAAGGGGAGGTTGCGGGGCGCGGAGGTCTCCAGGAAGGCG
GGCACCCCGGCGCGCTCGGCCGCCTCCACTCCGGGGAGCACGACGGCGCTGCCCAGACCCTTGCCCTGGT
GGTCGGGCGAGACGCCGACGGTGGCCAGGAACCACGCGGGCTCCTTGGGCCGGTGCGGCGCCAGGAGGCC
TTCCATCTGTTGCTGCGCGGCCAGCCGGGAACCGCTCAACTCGGCCATGCGCGGGCCGATCTCGGCGAAC
ACCGCCCCCGCTTCGACGCTCTCCGGCGTGGTCCAGACCGCCACCGCGGCGCCGTCGTCCGCGACCCACA
CCTTGCCGATGTCGAGCCCGACGCGCGTGAGGAAGAGTTCTTGCAGCTCGGTGACCCGCTCGATGTGGCG
GTCCGGGTCGACGGTGTGGCGCGTGGCGGGGTAGTCGGCGAACGCGGCGGCGAGGGTGCGTACGGCCCGG
GGGACGTCGTCGCGGGTGGCGAGGCGCACCGTGGGCTTGTACTCGGTCATGGTGGCTCTAGACCCCCGGG
CGACTCAGTCTGTCGGAGGACTGGCGCGCCGAGTGAGGGGTTGTGAGCTCTTTTATAGAGCTCGGGAAGC
AGAAGCGCGCGAACAGAAGCGAGAAGCAGGCTGATTGGTTAATTCAAATAAGGCGCAGGGTCATTTCAGG
TCCTTGGGGGAGCCTGGAAACATCTGATGGGTCTTAAGAAACTGCTGAGGGTTGGGCCATATCTGGGGAC
CATCTGTTCTTGGCCTCGGGCCGGGGCCGAAACTGCGGTGACCATCTGTTCTTGGCCCCGGGCCGGGGCC
GAAACTGCTCACCGCAGATATCCTGTTTGGCCCAACGTTAGCTATTTTCATGTACCCGCCCTTGATCTGA
ACTTCTCTATTCTTGGTTTGGTATTTTTCCATGCCTTGCAAAATGGCGTTACTGCAGCTAGCTTGCCAAA
CCTACAGGTGGGGTCTTTCATTCCCCCCTTTTTCTGGAGACTAAATAAAATCTTTTATTTTATCGGGGCT
GCAGTTAATTAACCAAACTGGATCTCTGCTGTCCCTGTAATAAACCCGAAAATTTTGAATTTTTGTAATT
TGTTTTTGTAATTCTTTAGTTTGTATGTCTGTTGCTATTATGTCTACTATTCTTTCCCCTGCACTGTACC
CCCCAATCCCCCCTTTTCTTTTAAAATTGTGGATGAATACTGCCATTTGTCTGCAGAATTGGCGCACGCA
GTGCCGATCCGTTCACTAATCGAATGGATCTGTCTCTGTCTCTCTCTCCACCTTCTTCTTCTATTCCTTC
GGGCCTGTCGGGTCCCCTCGGGGTTGGGAGGTGGGTCTGAAACGATAATGGTGAATATCCCTGCCTAACT
CTATTCACTATAGAAAGTACAGCAAAAACTATTCTTAAACCTACCAAGCCTCCTACTATCATTATGAATA
ATTTTATATACCACAGCCAATTTGTTATGTTAAACCAATTCCACAAACTTGCCCATTTATCTAATTCCAA
TAATTCTTGTTCATTCTTTTCTTGCTGGTTTTGCGATTCTTCAATTAAGGAGTGTATTAAGCTTGTGTAA
TTGTTAATTTCTCTGTCCCACTCCATCCAGGTCGTGTGATTCCAAATCTGTTCCAGAGATTTATTACTCC
AACTAGCATTCCAAGGCACAGCAGTGGTGCAAATGAGTTTTCCAGAGCAACCCCAAATCCCCAGGAGCTG
TTGATCCTTTAGGTATCTTTCCACAGCCAGGATTCTTGCCTGGAGCTGCTTGATGCCCCAGACTGTGAGT
TGCAACAGATGCTGTTGCGCCTCAATAGCCCTCAGCAAATTGTTCTGCTGCTGCACTATACCAGACAATA
ATTGTCTGGCCTGTACCGTCAGCGTCATTGACGCTGCGCCCATAGTGCTTCCTGCTGCTCCCAAGAACCC
AAGGAACAAAGCTCCTATTCCCACTGCTCTTTTTTCTCTCTGCACCACTCTTCTCTTTGCCTTGGTGGGT
GCTACTCCTAATGGTTCAATTTTTACTACTTTATATTTATATAATTCACTTCTCCAATTGTCCCTCATAT
CTCCTCCTCCAGGTCTGAAGATCAGCGGCCGGCCGCTTGCTGTGCGGTGGTCTTACTTTTGTTTTGCTCT
TCCTCTATCTTGTCTAAAGCTTCCTTGGTGTCTTTTATCTCTATCCTTTGATGCACACAATAGAGGGTTG
CTACTGTATTATATAATGATCTAAGTTCTTCTGATCCTGTCTGAAGGGATGGTTGTAGCTGTCCCAGTAT
TTGTCTACAGCCTTCTGATGTTTCTAACAGGCCAGGATTAACTGCGAATCGTTCTAGCTCCCTGCTTGCC
CATACTATATGTTTTAATTTATATTTTTTCTTTCCCCCTGGCCTTAACCGAATTTTTTCCCATCGCGATC
TAATTCTCCCCCGCTTAATACTGACGCTCTCGCACCCATCTCTCTCCTTCTAGCCTCCGCTAGTCAAAAT
TTTTGGCGTACTCACCAGTCGCCGCCCCTCGCCTCTTGCCGTGCGCGCTTCAGCAAGCCGAGTCCTGCGT
CGAGAGAGCTCCTCTGGTTTCCCTTTCGCTTTCAAGTCCCTGTTCGGGCGCCACTGCTAGAGATTTTCCA
CACTGACTAAAAGGGTCTGAGGGATCTCTAGTTACCAGAGTCACACAACAGACGGGCACACACTACTTGA
AGCACTCAAGGCAAGCTTTATTGAGGCTTAAGCAGTGGGTTCCCTAGTTAGCCAGAGAGCTCCCAGGCTC
AGATCTGGTCTAACCAGAGAGACCCAGTACAGGCAAAACGCGCTGCTTATATAGACCTCCCACCGTACAC
GCCTACCGCCCATTTGCGTCAATGGGGCGGAGTTGTTACGACATTTTGGAAAGTCCCGTTGATTTTGGTG
CCAAAACAAACTCCCATTGACGTCAATGGGGTGGAGACTTGGAAATCCCCGTGAGTCAAACCGCTATCCA
CGCCCATTGATGTACTGCCAAAACCGCATCACCATGGTAATAGCGATGACTAATACGTAGATGTACTGCC
AAGTAGGAAAGTCCCATAAGGTCATGTACTGGGCATAATGCCAGGCGGGCCATTTACCGTCATTGACGTC
AATAGGGGGCGTACTTGGCATATGATACACTTGATGTACTGCCAAGTGGGCAGTTTACCGTAAATACTCC
ACCCATTGACGTCAATGGAAAGTCCCTATTGGCGTTACTATGGGAACATACGTCATTATTGACGTCAATG
GGCGGGGGTCGTTGGGCGGTCAGCCAGGCGGGCCATTTACCGTAAGTTATGTAACGCGGAACTCCATATA
TGGGCTATGAACTAATGACCCCGTAATTGATTACTATTAATAACTAGTCAATAATCAATGTCAACGCGAG
CTTTTTGCAAAAGCCTAGGCCTCCAAAAAAGCCTCCTCACTACTTCTGGAATAGCTCAGAGGCAGAGGCG
GCCTCGGCCTCTGCATAAATAAAAAAAATTAGTCAGCCATGGGGCGGAGAATGGGCGGAACT
