>Addgene plasmid #88884 | pAPM sh1 DNMT1 | depositor partial sequence | sequence record 172526 | CCACCGGTATCGATACGCGTC
CTCCCCCAAGGACCTGAAATGACCCTGCGCCTTATTTGAATTAACCAATCAGCCTGCTTCTCGCTTCTGT
TCGCGCGCTTCTGCTTCCCGAGCTCTATAAAAGAGCTCACAACCCCTCACTCGGCGCGCCAGTCCTCCGA
CAGACTGAGTCGCCCGGGGGTCTAGAGCCACCATGACCGAGTACAAGCCCACGGTGCGCCTCGCCACCCG
CGACGACGTCCCCCGGGCCGTACGCACCCTCGCCGCCGCGTTCGCCGACTACCCCGCCACGCGCCACACC
GTCGACCCGGACCGCCACATCGAGCGGGTCACCGAGCTGCAAGAACTCTTCCTCACGCGCGTCGGGCTCG
ACATCGGCAAGGTGTGGGTCGCGGACGACGGCGCCGCGGTGGCGGTCTGGACCACGCCGGAGAGCGTCGA
AGCGGGGGCGGTGTTCGCCGAGATCGGCCCGCGCATGGCCGAGTTGAGCGGTTCCCGGCTGGCCGCGCAG
CAACAGATGGAAGGCCTCCTGGCGCCGCACCGGCCCAAGGAGCCCGCGTGGTTCCTGGCCACCGTCGGCG
TCTCGCCCGACCACCAGGGCAAGGGTCTGGGCAGCGCCGTCGTGCTCCCCGGAGTGGAGGCGGCCGAGCG
CGCCGGGGTGCCCGCCTTCCTGGAGACCTCCGCGCCCCGCAACCTCCCCTTCTACGAGCGGCTCGGCTTC
ACCGTCACCGCCGACGTCGAGGTGCCCGAAGGACCGCGCACCTGGTGCATGACCCGCAAGCCCGGTGCCT
GAGCGGCCGCAAGCCTTGTTAAGTGCTCGTTCGGCAGCACATATACTATGTTTGAATGAGGCTTCAGTAC
TTTACAGAATCGTTGCCTGCACATCTTGGAAACACTTGCTGGGATTACTTCTTCAGGTTAACCCAACAGA
AGGCTCGAGAAGGTATATTGCTGTTGACAGTGAGCGCACAAACGCTCTCATCGACAAGTGAGTGTGTGAG
GGAGAAAACTTGTCGATGAGAGCGTTTGTATGCCTACTGCCTCGGAATTCAAGGGGCTACTTTAGGAGCA
ATTATCTTGTTTACTAAAACTGAATACCTGCTATCTCTTTGATACATTTTTACAAAGCTGAATTAAAATG
GTATAAATTAAATCA
